>Addgene plasmid #170639 | pFSynW Syt1 WT IRES mRuby3 | addgene full sequence | sequence record 336387 | Addgene NGS Result
GTCGACGGATCGGGAGATCTCCCGATCCCCTATGGTGCACTCTCAGTACAATCTGCTCTGATGCCGCATA
GTTAAGCCAGTATCTGCTCCCTGCTTGTGTGTTGGAGGTCGCTGAGTAGTGCGCGAGCAAAATTTAAGCT
ACAACAAGGCAAGGCTTGACCGACAATTGCATGAAGAATCTGCTTAGGGTTAGGCGTTTTGCGCTGCTTC
GCGATGTACGGGCCAGATATACGCGTTGACATTGATTATTGACTAGTTATTAATAGTAATCAATTACGGG
GTCATTAGTTCATAGCCCATATATGGAGTTCCGCGTTACATAACTTACGGTAAATGGCCCGCCTGGCTGA
CCGCCCAACGACCCCCGCCCATTGACGTCAATAATGACGTATGTTCCCATAGTAACGCCAATAGGGACTT
TCCATTGACGTCAATGGGTGGAGTATTTACGGTAAACTGCCCACTTGGCAGTACATCAAGTGTATCATAT
GCCAAGTACGCCCCCTATTGACGTCAATGACGGTAAATGGCCCGCCTGGCATTATGCCCAGTACATGACC
TTATGGGACTTTCCTACTTGGCAGTACATCTACGTATTAGTCATCGCTATTACCATGGTGATGCGGTTTT
GGCAGTACATCAATGGGCGTGGATAGCGGTTTGACTCACGGGGATTTCCAAGTCTCCACCCCATTGACGT
CAATGGGAGTTTGTTTTGGCACCAAAATCAACGGGACTTTCCAAAATGTCGTAACAACTCCGCCCCATTG
ACGCAAATGGGCGGTAGGCGTGTACGGTGGGAGGTCTATATAAGCAGCGCGTTTTGCCTGTACTGGGTCT
CTCTGGTTAGACCAGATCTGAGCCTGGGAGCTCTCTGGCTAACTAGGGAACCCACTGCTTAAGCCTCAAT
AAAGCTTGCCTTGAGTGCTTCAAGTAGTGTGTGCCCGTCTGTTGTGTGACTCTGGTAACTAGAGATCCCT
CAGACCCTTTTAGTCAGTGTGGAAAATCTCTAGCAGTGGCGCCCGAACAGGGACTTGAAAGCGAAAGGGA
AACCAGAGGAGCTCTCTCGACGCAGGACTCGGCTTGCTGAAGCGCGCACGGCAAGAGGCGAGGGGCGGCG
ACTGGTGAGTACGCCAAAAATTTTGACTAGCGGAGGCTAGAAGGAGAGAGATGGGTGCGAGAGCGTCAGT
ATTAAGCGGGGGAGAATTAGATCGCGATGGGAAAAAATTCGGTTAAGGCCAGGGGGAAAGAAAAAATATA
AATTAAAACATATAGTATGGGCAAGCAGGGAGCTAGAACGATTCGCAGTTAATCCTGGCCTGTTAGAAAC
ATCAGAAGGCTGTAGACAAATACTGGGACAGCTACAACCATCCCTTCAGACAGGATCAGAAGAACTTAGA
TCATTATATAATACAGTAGCAACCCTCTATTGTGTGCATCAAAGGATAGAGATAAAAGACACCAAGGAAG
CTTTAGACAAGATAGAGGAAGAGCAAAACAAAAGTAAGACCACCGCACAGCAAGCGGCCGCTGATCTTCA
GACCTGGAGGAGGAGATATGAGGGACAATTGGAGAAGTGAATTATATAAATATAAAGTAGTAAAAATTGA
ACCATTAGGAGTAGCACCCACCAAGGCAAAGAGAAGAGTGGTGCAGAGAGAAAAAAGAGCAGTGGGAATA
GGAGCTTTGTTCCTTGGGTTCTTGGGAGCAGCAGGAAGCACTATGGGCGCAGCGTCAATGACGCTGACGG
TACAGGCCAGACAATTATTGTCTGGTATAGTGCAGCAGCAGAACAATTTGCTGAGGGCTATTGAGGCGCA
ACAGCATCTGTTGCAACTCACAGTCTGGGGCATCAAGCAGCTCCAGGCAAGAATCCTGGCTGTGGAAAGA
TACCTAAAGGATCAACAGCTCCTGGGGATTTGGGGTTGCTCTGGAAAACTCATTTGCACCACTGCTGTGC
CTTGGAATGCTAGTTGGAGTAATAAATCTCTGGAACAGATTTGGAATCACACGACCTGGATGGAGTGGGA
CAGAGAAATTAACAATTACACAAGCTTAATACACTCCTTAATTGAAGAATCGCAAAACCAGCAAGAAAAG
AATGAACAAGAATTATTGGAATTAGATAAATGGGCAAGTTTGTGGAATTGGTTTAACATAACAAATTGGC
TGTGGTATATAAAATTATTCATAATGATAGTAGGAGGCTTGGTAGGTTTAAGAATAGTTTTTGCTGTACT
TTCTATAGTGAATAGAGTTAGGCAGGGATATTCACCATTATCGTTTCAGACCCACCTCCCAACCCCGAGG
GGACCCGACAGGCCCGAAGGAATAGAAGAAGAAGGTGGAGAGAGAGACAGAGACAGATCCATTCGATTAG
TGAACGGATCGGCACTGCGTGCGCCAATTCTGCAGACAAATGGCAGTATTCATCCACAATTTTAAAAGAA
AAGGGGGGATTGGGGGGTACAGTGCAGGGGAAAGAATAGTAGACATAATAGCAACAGACATACAAACTAA
AGAATTACAAAAACAAATTACAAAAATTCAAAATTTTCGGGTTTATTACAGGGACAGCAGAGATCCAGTT
TGGTTAATTAAAGTGCAAGTGGTTTTAGGACCAGGATGAGGCGGGGTGGGGGTGCCTACCTGACGACCGA
CCCCGACCCACTGGACAAGCACCCAACCCCCATTCCCCAAATTGCGCATCCCCTATCAGAGAGGGGGAGG
GGAAACAGGATGCGGCGAGGCGCGTGCGCACTGCCAGCTTCAGCACCGCGGACAGTGCCTTCGCCCCCGC
CTGGCGGCGCGCGCCACCGCCGCCTCAGCACTGAAGGCGCGCTGACGTCACTCGCCGGTCCCCCGTAAAC
TCCCCTTCCCGGCCACCTTGGTCGCGTCCGCGCCGCCGCCGGCCCAGCCGGACCGCACCACGCGAGGCGC
GAGATAGGGGGGCACGGGCGCGACCATCTGCGCTGCGGCGCCGGCGACTCAGCGCTGCCTCAGTCTGCGG
TGGGCAGCGGAGGAGTCGTGTCGTGCCTGAGAGCGCAGGTACGGCTAGGCCACCATGGTGAGTGCCAGTC
ATCCTGAGGCCCTGGCCGCCCCTGTCACCACTGTTGCGACCCTTGTCCCACACAATGCCACTGAGCCAGC
CAGTCCTGGGGAAGGGAAGGAAGATGCCTTTTCCAAGCTGAAGCAGAAGTTTATGAATGAGCTGCATAAA
ATTCCATTGCCACCGTGGGCCTTAATAGCCATAGCCATAGTTGCGGTCCTTTTAGTCGTAACCTGCTGCT
TTTGTGTCTGTAAGAAATGTTTGTTCAAAAAGAAAAACAAGAAGAAGGGGAAGGAAAAGGGAGGAAAGAA
CGCCATTAACATGAAAGACGTGAAAGACTTAGGGAAGACCATGAAGGATCAGGCCCTTAAGGATGACGAT
GCTGAAACCGGACTGACTGATGGAGAAGAAAAGGAAGAGCCCAAGGAAGAGGAGAAACTGGGAAAGCTCC
AATATTCACTGGACTATGACTTCCAGAATAACCAGCTGTTGGTGGGAATCATCCAGGCTGCTGAACTGCC
CGCCCTGGACATGGGGGGTACATCCGATCCATACGTCAAAGTCTTCCTGCTGCCTGACAAAAAGAAGAAA
TTTGAGACTAAAGTCCACCGGAAAACCCTCAATCCAGTCTTCAATGAACAATTTACTTTCAAGGTACCCT
ACTCGGAATTAGGTGGCAAAACCCTGGTGATGGCTGTGTATGACTTTGATCGCTTCTCCAAGCACGACAT
CATCGGAGAGTTCAAAGTTCCTATGAACACCGTGGATTTTGGCCATGTGACCGAGGAGTGGCGCGATCTC
CAGAGCGCTGAGAAAGAAGAGCAAGAGAAACTGGGTGACATCTGCTTCTCCCTCCGCTACGTCCCTACTG
CCGGCAAACTGACTGTTGTCATTCTGGAAGCCAAGAACCTGAAGAAGATGGATGTGGGTGGCTTATCTGA
TCCCTACGTGAAGATTCACCTGATGCAGAACGGTAAGAGGCTGAAGAAGAAAAAGACGACGATTAAGAAG
AACACACTCAACCCCTACTACAACGAGTCCTTCAGCTTTGAAGTTCCGTTCGAGCAAATCCAGAAAGTGC
AAGTGGTGGTAACTGTTTTGGACTATGACAAGATTGGCAAGAACGACGCCATCGGCAAAGTCTTCGTTGG
TTACAACAGCACTGGGGCGGAGCTGCGACACTGGTCAGACATGCTGGCCAACCCCCGGCGACCCATCGCA
CAGTGGCACACTCTGCAGGTAGAGGAGGAGGTCGATGCCATGCTGGCTGTCAAGAAGTAAAATTCCCCCT
CTCCCTCCCCCCCCTAACGTTACTGGCCGAAGCCGCTTGGAATAAGGCCGGTGTGCGTTTGTCTATATGT
TATTTTCCACCATATTGCCGTCTTTTGGCAATGTGAGGGCCCGGAAACCTGGCCCTGTCTTCTTGACGAG
CATTCCTAGGGGTCTTTCCCCTCTCGCCAAAGGAATGCAAGGTCTGTTGAATGTCGTGAAGGAAGCAGTT
CCTCTGGAAGCTTCTTGAAGACAAACAACGTCTGTAGCGACCCTTTGCAGGCAGCGGAACCCCCCACCTG
GCGACAGGTGCCTCTGCGGCCAAAAGCCACGTGTATAAGATACACCTGCAAAGGCGGCACAACCCCAGTG
CCACGTTGTGAGTTGGATAGTTGTGGAAAGAGTCAAATGGCTCTCCTCAAGCGTATTCAACAAGGGGCTG
AAGGATGCCCAGAAGGTACCCCATTGTATGGGATCTGATCTGGGGCCTCGGTACACATGCTTTACATGTG
TTTAGTCGAGGTTAAAAAAACGTCTAGGCCCCCCGAACCACGGGGACGTGGTTTTCCTTTGAAAAACACG
ATGATAATATGGTGTCTAAGGGCGAAGAGCTGATCAAGGAAAATATGCGTATGAAGGTGGTCATGGAAGG
TTCGGTCAACGGCCACCAATTCAAATGCACAGGTGAAGGAGAAGGCAGACCGTACGAGGGAGTGCAAACC
ATGAGGATCAAAGTCATCGAGGGAGGACCCCTGCCATTTGCCTTTGACATTCTTGCCACGTCGTTCATGT
ATGGCAGCCGTACCTTTATCAAGTACCCGGCCGACATCCCTGATTTCTTTAAACAGTCCTTTCCTGAGGG
TTTTACTTGGGAAAGAGTTACGAGATACGAAGATGGTGGAGTCGTCACCGTCACGCAGGACACCAGCCTT
GAGGATGGCGAGCTCGTCTACAACGTCAAGGTCAGAGGGGTAAACTTTCCCTCCAATGGTCCCGTGATGC
AGAAGAAGACCAAGGGTTGGGAGCCTAATACAGAGATGATGTATCCAGCAGATGGTGGTCTGAGAGGATA
CACTGACATCGCACTGAAAGTTGATGGTGGTGGCCATCTGCACTGCAACTTCGTGACAACTTACAGGTCA
AAAAAGACCGTCGGGAACATCAAGATGCCCGGTGTCCATGCCGTTGATCACCGCCTGGAAAGGATCGAGG
AGAGTGACAATGAAACCTACGTAGTGCAAAGAGAAGTGGCAGTTGCCAAATACAGCAACCTTGGTGGTGG
CTAAAATTCGATATCAAGCTTATCGATAATCAACCTCTGGATTACAAAATTTGTGAAAGATTGACTGGTA
TTCTTAACTATGTTGCTCCTTTTACGCTATGTGGATACGCTGCTTTAATGCCTTTGTATCATGCTATTGC
TTCCCGTATGGCTTTCATTTTCTCCTCCTTGTATAAATCCTGGTTGCTGTCTCTTTATGAGGAGTTGTGG
CCCGTTGTCAGGCAACGTGGCGTGGTGTGCACTGTGTTTGCTGACGCAACCCCCACTGGTTGGGGCATTG
CCACCACCTGTCAGCTCCTTTCCGGGACTTTCGCTTTCCCCCTCCCTATTGCCACGGCGGAACTCATCGC
CGCCTGCCTTGCCCGCTGCTGGACAGGGGCTCGGCTGTTGGGCACTGACAATTCCGTGGTGTTGTCGGGG
AAATCATCGTCCTTTCCTTGGCTGCTCGCCTGTGTTGCCACCTGGATTCTGCGCGGGACGTCCTTCTGCT
ACGTCCCTTCGGCCCTCAATCCAGCGGACCTTCCTTCCCGCGGCCTGCTGCCGGCTCTGCGGCCTCTTCC
GCGTCTTCGCCTTCGCCCTCAGACGAGTCGGATCTCCCTTTGGGCCGCCTCCCCGCATCGATACCGTCGA
CCTCGAGACCTAGAAAAACATGGAGCAATCACAAGTAGCAATACAGCAGCTACCAATGCTGATTGTGCCT
GGCTAGAAGCACAAGAGGAGGAGGAGGTGGGTTTTCCAGTCACACCTCAGGTACCTTTAAGACCAATGAC
TTACAAGGCAGCTGTAGATCTTAGCCACTTTTTAAAAGAAAAGGGGGGACTGGAAGGGCTAATTCACTCC
CAACGAAGACAAGATATCCTTGATCTGTGGATCTACCACACACAAGGCTACTTCCCTGATTGGCAGAACT
ACACACCAGGGCCAGGGATCAGATATCCACTGACCTTTGGATGGTGCTACAAGCTAGTACCAGTTGAGCA
AGAGAAGGTAGAAGAAGCCAATGAAGGAGAGAACACCCGCTTGTTACACCCTGTGAGCCTGCATGGGATG
GATGACCCGGAGAGAGAAGTATTAGAGTGGAGGTTTGACAGCCGCCTAGCATTTCATCACATGGCCCGAG
AGCTGCATCCGGACTGTACTGGGTCTCTCTGGTTAGACCAGATCTGAGCCTGGGAGCTCTCTGGCTAACT
AGGGAACCCACTGCTTAAGCCTCAATAAAGCTTGCCTTGAGTGCTTCAAGTAGTGTGTGCCCGTCTGTTG
TGTGACTCTGGTAACTAGAGATCCCTCAGACCCTTTTAGTCAGTGTGGAAAATCTCTAGCAGGGCCCGTT
TAAACCCGCTGATCAGCCTCGACTGTGCCTTCTAGTTGCCAGCCATCTGTTGTTTGCCCCTCCCCCGTGC
CTTCCTTGACCCTGGAAGGTGCCACTCCCACTGTCCTTTCCTAATAAAATGAGGAAATTGCATCGCATTG
TCTGAGTAGGTGTCATTCTATTCTGGGGGGTGGGGTGGGGCAGGACAGCAAGGGGGAGGATTGGGAAGAC
AATAGCAGGCATGCTGGGGATGCGGTGGGCTCTATGGCTTCTGAGGCGGAAAGAACCAGCTGGGGCTCTA
GGGGGTATCCCC
[124 nt withheld, positions 7223-7346]
C
[91 nt withheld, positions 7348-7438]
A
[49 nt withheld, positions 7440-7488]
CCTTTGACGTTGGAGTCCACGTTCTTT
[37 nt withheld, positions 7516-7552]
ACCCTATCTCGGTCTATTCTTTTGATTTATAAGGGATTTTGCCGATTTCGGCCTATTGGTTAAAAAATGA
GCTGATTTAACAAAAATTTAACGCGAATTAATTCTGTGGAATGTGTGTCAGTTAGGGTGTGGAAAGTCCC
CAGGCTCCCCAGCAGGCAGAAGTATGCAAAGCATGCATCTCAATTAGTCAGCAACCAGGTGTGGAAAGTC
CCCAGGCTCCCCAGCAGGCAGAAGTATGCAAAGCATGCATCTCAATTAGTCAGCAACCATAGTCCCGCCC
CTAACTCCGCCCATCCCGCCCCTAACTCCGCCCAGTTCCGCCCATTCTCCGCCCCATGGCTGACTAATTT
TTTTTATTTATGCAGAGGCCGAGGCCGCCTCTGCCTCTGAGCTATTCCAGAAGTAGTGAGGAGGCTTTTT
TGGAGGCCTAGGCTTTTGCAAAAAGCTCCCGGGAGCTTGTATATCCATTTTCGGATCTGATCAGCACGTG
TTGACAATTAATCATCGGCATAGTATATCGGCATAGTATAATACGACAAGGTGAGGAACTAAACCATGGC
CAAGTTGACCAGTGCCGTTCCGGTGCTCACCGCGCGCGACGTCGCCGGAGCGGTCGAGTTCTGGACCGAC
CGGCTCGGGTTCTCCCGGGACTTCGTGGAGGACGACTTCGCCGGTGTGGTCCGGGACGACGTGACCCTGT
TCATCAGCGCGGTCCAGGACCAGGTGGTGCCGGACAACACCCTGGCCTGGGTGTGGGTGCGCGGCCTGGA
CGAGCTGTACGCCGAGTGGTCGGAGGTCGTGTCCACGAACTTCCGGGACGCCTCCGGGCCGGCCATGACC
GAGATCGGCGAGCAGCCGTGGGGGCGGGAGTTCGCCCTGCGCGACCCGGCCGGCAACTGCGTGCACTTCG
TGGCCGAGGAGCAGGACTGACACGTGCTACGAGATTTCGATTCCACCGCCGCCTTCTATGAAAGGTTGGG
CTTCGGAATCGTTTTCCGGGACGCCGGCTGGATGATCCTCCAGCGCGGGGATCTCATGCTGGAGTTCTTC
GCCCACCCCAACTTGTTTATTGCAGCTTATAATGGTTACAAATAAAGCAATAGCATCACAAATTTCACAA
ATAAAGCATTTTTTTCACTGCATTCTAGTTGTGGTTTGTCCAAACTCATCAATGTATCTTATCATGTCTG
TATACCGTCGACCTCTAGCTAGAGCTTGGCGTAATCATGGTCATAGCTGTTTCCTGTGTGAAATTGTTAT
CCGCTCACAATTCCACACAACATACGAGCCGGAAGCATAAAGTGTAAAGCCTGGGGTGCCTAATGAGTGA
GCTAACTCACATTAATTGCGTTGCGCTCACTGCCCGCTTTCCAGTCGGGAAACCTGTCGTGCCAGCTGCA
TTAATGAATCGGCCAACGCGCGGGGAGAGGCGGTTTGCGTATTGGGCGCTCTTCCGCTTCCTCGCTCACT
GACTCGCTGCGCTCGGTCGTTCGGCTGCGGCGAGCGGTATCAGCTCACTCAAAGGCGGTAATACGGTTAT
CCACAGAATCAGGGGATAACGCAGGAAAGAACATGTGAGCAAAAGGCCAGCAAAAGGCCAGGAACCGTAA
AAAGGCCGCGTTGCTGGCGTTTTTCCATAGGCTCCGCCCCCCTGACGAGCATCACAAAAATCGACGCTCA
AGTCAGAGGTGGCGAAACCCGACAGGACTATAAAGATACCAGGCGTTTCCCCCTGGAAGCTCCCTCGTGC
GCTCTCCTGTTCCGACCCTGCCGCTTACCGGATACCTGTCCGCCTTTCTCCCTTCGGGAAGCGTGGCGCT
TTCTCATAGCTCACGCTGTAGGTATCTCAGTTCGGTGTAGGTCGTTCGCTCCAAGCTGGGCTGTGTGCAC
GAACCCCCCGTTCAGCCCGACCGCTGCGCCTTATCCGGTAACTATCGTCTTGAGTCCAACCCGGTAAGAC
ACGACTTATCGCCACTGGCAGCAGCCACTGGTAACAGGATTAGCAGAGCGAGGTATGTAGGCGGTGCTAC
AGAGTTCTTGAAGTGGTGGCCTAACTACGGCTACACTAGAAGAACAGTATTTGGTATCTGCGCTCTGCTG
AAGCCAGTTACCTTCGGAAAAAGAGTTGGTAGCTCTTGATCCGGCAAACAAACCACCGCTGGTAGCGGTG
GTTTTTTTGTTTGCAAGCAGCAGATTACGCGCAGAAAAAAAGGATCTCAAGAAGATCCTTTGATCTTTTC
TACGGGGTCTGACGCTCAGTGGAACGAAAACTCACGTTAAGGGATTTTGGTCATGAGATTATCAAAAAGG
ATCTTCACCTAGATCCTTTTAAATTAAAAATGAAGTTTTAAATCAATCTAAAGTATATATGAGTAAACTT
GGTCTGACAGTTACCAATGCTTAATCAGTGAGGCACCTATCTCAGCGATCTGTCTATTTCGTTCATCCAT
AGTTGCCTGACTCCCCGTCGTGTAGATAACTACGATACGGGAGGGCTTACCATCTGGCCCCAGTGCTGCA
ATGATACCGCGAGACCCACGCTCACCGGCTCCAGATTTATCAGCAATAAACCAGCCAGCCGGAAGGGCCG
AGCGCAGAAGTGGTCCTGCAACTTTATCCGCCTCCATCCAGTCTATTAATTGTTGCCGGGAAGCTAGAGT
AAGTAGTTCGCCAGTTAATAGTTTGCGCAACGTTGTTGCCATTGCTACAGGCATCGTGGTGTCACGCTCG
TCGTTTGGTATGGCTTCATTCAGCTCCGGTTCCCAACGATCAAGGCGAGTTACATGATCCCCCATGTTGT
GCAAAAAAGCGGTTAGCTCCTTCGGTCCTCCGATCGTTGTCAGAAGTAAGTTGGCCGCAGTGTTATCACT
CATGGTTATGGCAGCACTGCATAATTCTCTTACTGTCATGCCATCCGTAAGATGCTTTTCTGTGACTGGT
GAGTACTCAACCAAGTCATTCTGAGAATAGTGTATGCGGCGACCGAGTTGCTCTTGCCCGGCGTCAATAC
GGGATAATACCGCGCCACATAGCAGAACTTTAAAAGTGCTCATCATTGGAAAACGTTCTTCGGGGCGAAA
ACTCTCAAGGATCTTACCGCTGTTGAGATCCAGTTCGATGTAACCCACTCGTGCACCCAACTGATCTTCA
GCATCTTTTACTTTCACCAGCGTTTCTGGGTGAGCAAAAACAGGAAGGCAAAATGCCGCAAAAAAGGGAA
TAAGGGCGACACGGAAATGTTGAATACTCATACTCTTCCTTTTTCAATATTATTGAAGCATTTATCAGGG
TTATTGTCTCATGAGCGGATACATATTTGAATGTATTTAGAAAAATAAACAAATAGGGGTTCCGCGCACA
TTTCCCCGAAAAGTGCCACCTGAC
Features (pLannotate 1.2.2; 32 found; start..end, strand, type, name):
     31..83      -  misc_feature   bom (fragment): basis of mobility region from pBR322
    238..617     +  enhancer       CMV enhancer: human cytomegalovirus immediate early enhancer
    618..817     +  promoter       CMV promoter: human cytomegalovirus (CMV) immediate early promoter
    835..1015    +  LTR            5' LTR (truncated): truncated 5' long terminal repeat (LTR) from HIV-1
   1062..1187    +  misc_feature   HIV-1 Ψ: packaging signal of human immunodeficiency virus type 1
   1171..1534    +  CDS            HIV-1 gag (fragment): gag protein from human immunodeficiency virus 1; gag
   1680..1913    +  misc_feature   RRE: The Rev response element (RRE) of HIV-1 allows for Rev-dependent mRNA export from the nucleus to the cytoplasm.
   2290..2390    +  CDS            Rev (fragment): human immunodeficiency virus 1 (HIV-1) Rev protein; rev; enhances nuclear export of unspliced and incompletely spliced viral mRNAs
   2440..2557    +  misc_feature   cPPT/CTS: central polypurine tract and central termination sequence of HIV-1
   2602..3048    +  promoter       hSyn promoter: human synapsin I promoter; confers neuron-specific expression (Kügler et al., 2003)
   3065..4327    +  CDS            Syt1: SYT1_RAT - Experimental evidence at protein level: Swiss-Prot protein existence level 1. (Microbial infection) Receptor for C.botulinum neurotoxin type G (BoNT/G, botG); unlike the case with BoNT/B, interaction is not improved in the presence of gangliosides (PubMed:15123599, PubMed:20219474). BoNT/G toxin binds to the vesicular domain of Syt1 (residues 32-53) (PubMed:15123599, PubMed:20219474). From Rattus norvegicus (Rat).
   4336..4912    +  misc_feature   IRES2: internal ribosome entry site (IRES) of the encephalomyocarditis virus (EMCV)
   4909..5601    +  CDS            mRuby3: mRuby3 is a basic (constitutively fluorescent) red fluorescent protein published in 2016, derived from Entacmaea quadricolor. It has low acid sensitivity.
   5605..5628    +  misc_feature   MCS (fragment): pBluescript multiple cloning site
   5628..6216    +  misc_feature   WPRE: woodchuck hepatitis virus posttranscriptional regulatory element
   6153..6734    +  CDS            nef (fragment): NEF_HV1H2 - Experimental evidence at protein level: Swiss-Prot protein existence level 1. Extracellular Nef protein targets CD4(+) T-lymphocytes for apoptosis by interacting with CXCR4 surface receptors. From Human immunodeficiency virus type 1 group M subtype B (isolate HXB2) (HIV-1).
   6741..6921    +  LTR            5' LTR (truncated): truncated 5' long terminal repeat (LTR) from HIV-1
   6953..7177    +  polyA_signal   bGH poly(A) signal: bovine growth hormone polyadenylation signal
   7181..7202    +  promoter       SV40 promoter (fragment): SV40 enhancer and early promoter
   7223..7651    +  rep_origin     f1 ori (sequence partly withheld): f1 bacteriophage origin of replication; arrow indicates direction of (+) strand synthesis
   7665..7994    +  promoter       SV40 promoter: SV40 enhancer and early promoter
   8042..8089    +  promoter       EM7 promoter: synthetic bacterial promoter&nbsp
   8108..8482    +  CDS            BleoR: antibiotic-binding protein; Sh ble from Streptoalloteichus hindustanus; confers resistance to bleomycin, phleomycin, and Zeocin™
   8492..8617    +  CDS            ble (fragment): BLE_KLEPN - Experimental evidence at protein level: Swiss-Prot protein existence level 1. Binding protein with a strong affinity to the bleomycin family of antibiotics. Binds to CL990; an antimitotic-antibiotic compound. From Klebsiella pneumoniae.
   8612..8733    +  polyA_signal   SV40 poly(A) signal: SV40 polyadenylation signal
   8804..8826    -  protein_bind   lac operator (fragment): The lac repressor binds to the lac operator to inhibit transcription in E. coli. This inhibition can be relieved by adding lactose or isopropyl-β-D-thiogalactopyranoside (IPTG). lac repressor encoded by lacI
   8830..8860    -  promoter       lac promoter: promoter for the E. coli lac operon
   8875..8896    -  protein_bind   CAP binding site: CAP binding activates transcription in the presence of cAMP. E. coli catabolite activator protein
   8909..9001    -  CDS            lacI (fragment): lac repressor; lacI; The lac repressor binds to the lac operator to inhibit transcription in E. coli. This inhibition can be relieved by adding lactose or isopropyl-β-D-thiogalactopyranoside (IPTG).
   9184..9772    -  rep_origin     ori: high-copy-number ColE1/pMB1/pBR322/pUC origin of replication
   9943..10803   -  CDS            AmpR: β-lactamase; bla; confers resistance to ampicillin, carbenicillin, and related antibiotics
  10804..10908   -  promoter       AmpR promoter: bla
