[The description below was written by a language model from this plasmid's Addgene catalogue record and pLannotate feature annotations shown in this document.]
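Description:
pFSynW Syt1 WT IRES mRuby3 is a lentiviral transfer plasmid built on the FUGW backbone for expressing wild-type rat synaptotagmin-1 (Syt1) in cultured neurons by lentiviral transduction. In bacteria it is maintained through a high-copy ColE1/pUC-type origin and selected with ampicillin via the AmpR (β-lactamase) cassette. The backbone also carries an f1 origin and an SV40/EM7-driven BleoR cassette that lies outside the LTR-flanked region, so it would not be packaged into virus.

The viral portion has a CMV enhancer/promoter fused to a truncated HIV-1 5' LTR, which drives production of the genomic RNA in packaging cells. This is followed by the Ψ packaging signal with a gag fragment, the Rev response element for Rev-dependent nuclear export, and the cPPT/CTS element that aids nuclear import of the reverse-transcribed genome. The internal expression cassette uses the human synapsin I promoter, conferring neuron-specific expression, to transcribe a bicistronic message: the Syt1 coding sequence, then an EMCV IRES, then the red fluorescent protein mRuby3. Because the reporter is translated separately from the IRES, Syt1 is produced untagged while red fluorescence marks transduced neurons. A WPRE downstream enhances transcript stability and expression, and the cassette ends at a second truncated LTR (annotated by the software as a 5' LTR but occupying the 3' position), followed by a bGH polyadenylation signal.

The associated publication concerns the molecular basis of a synaptotagmin-1-associated neurodevelopmental disorder. The "WT" designation suggests the construct provides the wild-type form of Syt1 in that work, although the record does not describe any related mutant constructs.
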