Addgene plasmid #170639: pFSynW Syt1 WT IRES mRuby3
Purpose: Expression of syt1 in cultured neurons by lentiviral transduction
Depositing lab: Edwin Chapman. Depositing organization: University of Wisconsin, Madison. Publication: Molecular Basis for Synaptotagmin-1-Associated Neurodevelopmental Disorder. Bradberry MM, Courtney NA, Dominguez MJ, Lofquist SM, Knox AT, Sutton RB, Chapman ER. Neuron. 2020 Jul 8;107(1):52-64.e7. doi: 10.1016/j.neuron.2020.04.003. Epub 2020 May 1. PubMed 32362337.
Backbone
  Vector backbone: FUGW
  Vector type: Lentiviral
Growth in bacteria
  Bacterial resistance: Ampicillin, 100 μg/mL
  Growth temperature: 37°C
  Growth strain: NEB Stable
  Copy number: High Copy
Gene/Insert
  Gene/Insert name: SYT1
  Species: R. norvegicus (rat)
  Entrez Gene: Syt1 (a.k.a. P65)
  Cloning method: Ligation Independent Cloning
Terms and licenses: Academic/Nonprofit Terms; Industry Terms: Not Available to Industry
How to cite: pFSynW Syt1 WT IRES mRuby3 was a gift from Edwin Chapman (Addgene plasmid # 170639 ; http://n2t.net/addgene:170639 ; RRID:Addgene_170639)
